>Addgene plasmid #241305 | Lyn-FRB_star-P2A-mVenus-FKBP-5ptase | addgene full sequence | sequence record 479761 | Addgene NGS Result
TAGTTATTAATAGTAATCAATTACGGGGTCATTAGTTCATAGCCCATATATGGAGTTCCGCGTTACATAA
CTTACGGTAAATGGCCCGCCTGGCTGACCGCCCAACGACCCCCGCCCATTGACGTCAATAATGACGTATG
TTCCCATAGTAACGCCAATAGGGACTTTCCATTGACGTCAATGGGTGGAGTATTTACGGTAAACTGCCCA
CTTGGCAGTACATCAAGTGTATCATATGCCAAGTACGCCCCCTATTGACGTCAATGACGGTAAATGGCCC
GCCTGGCATTATGCCCAGTACATGACCTTATGGGACTTTCCTACTTGGCAGTACATCTACGTATTAGTCA
TCGCTATTACCATGGTGATGCGGTTTTGGCAGTACATCAATGGGCGTGGATAGCGGTTTGACTCACGGGG
ATTTCCAAGTCTCCACCCCATTGACGTCAATGGGAGTTTGTTTTGGCACCAAAATCAACGGGACTTTCCA
AAATGTCGTAACAACTCCGCCCCATTGACGCAAATGGGCGGTAGGCGTGTACGGTGGGAGGTCTATATAA
GCAGAGCTGGTTTAGTGAACCGTCAGATCCGCTAGCGCTACCGGACTCAGATCTCGAGCTCAAGCTTCGA
ATTCCGGCCACCATGGGATGTATAAAATCAAAAGGGAAAGACAGCGCGGATCCACCGGTCGCCACCAAGG
GAGCAAGTGGAATCCTCTGGCATGAGATGTGGCATGAAGGCCTGGAAGAGGCATCTCGTTTGTACTTTGG
GGAAAGGAACGTGAAAGGCATGTTTGAGGTGCTGGAGCCCTTGCATGCTATGATGGAACGGGGCCCCCAG
ACTCTGAAGGAAACATCCTTTAATCAGGCCTATGGTCGAGATTTAATGGAGGCCCAAGAGTGGTGCAGGA
AGTACATGAAATCAGGGAATGTCAAGGACCTCCTCCAAGCCTGGGACCTCTATTATCATGTGTTCCGACG
AATCTCAAAGGGAAGCGGAGCTACTAACTTCAGCCTGCTGAAGCAGGCTGGCGACGTGGAGGAGAACCCT
GGACCTGTGAGCAAGGGCGAGGAGCTGTTCACCGGGGTGGTGCCCATCCTGGTCGAGCTGGACGGCGACG
TAAACGGCCACAAGTTCAGCGTGTCCGGCGAGGGCGAGGGCGATGCCACCTACGGCAAGCTGACCCTGAA
GCTGATCTGCACCACCGGCAAGCTGCCCGTGCCCTGGCCCACCCTCGTGACCACCCTGGGCTACGGCCTG
CAGTGCTTCGCCCGCTACCCCGACCACATGAAGCAGCACGACTTCTTCAAGTCCGCCATGCCCGAAGGCT
ACGTCCAGGAGCGCACCATCTTCTTCAAGGACGACGGCAACTACAAGACCCGCGCCGAGGTGAAGTTCGA
GGGCGACACCCTGGTGAACCGCATCGAGCTGAAGGGCATCGACTTCAAGGAGGACGGCAACATCCTGGGG
CACAAGCTGGAGTACAACTACAACAGCCACAACGTCTATATCACCGCCGACAAGCAGAAGAACGGCATCA
AGGCCAACTTCAAGATCCGCCACAACATCGAGGACGGCGGCGTGCAGCTCGCCGACCACTACCAGCAGAA
CACCCCCATCGGCGACGGCCCCGTGCTGCTGCCCGACAACCACTACCTGAGCTACCAGTCCAAGCTGAGC
AAAGACCCCAACGAGAAGCGCGATCACATGGTCCTGCTGGAGTTCGTGACCGCCGCCGGGATCACTCTCG
GCATGGACGAGCTGTACAAGTCCGGACTCAGATCTCGAAGCGCGGCCGCGGGAGCAGGAGGAGCAGCTCG
AGCGGCGCTGGGAGTGCAGGTGGAAACCATCTCCCCAGGAGACGGGCGCACCTTCCCCAAGCGCGGCCAG
ACCTGCGTGGTGCACTACACCGGGATGCTTGAAGATGGAAAGAAATTTGATTCCTCCCGGGACAGAAACA
AGCCCTTTAAGTTTATGCTAGGCAAGCAGGAGGTGATCCGAGGCTGGGAAGAAGGGGTTGCCCAGATGAG
TGTGGGTCAGAGAGCCAAACTGACTATATCTCCAGATTATGCCTATGGTGCCACTGGGCACCCAGGCATC
ATCCCACCACATGCCACTCTCGTCTTCGATGTGGAGCTTCTAAAACTGGAAGCTCGAGGCGCAGCAGCGG
GAGCAGGAGGAGCAGGTCGATCGGATCTTGCAGACTACAAGCTCCGCGCGCAGCCGCTCCTGGTGCGGGC
CCACAGCAGCCTGGGCCCCGGCCGGCCGCGGAGCCCCCTGGCCTGCGACGACTGTTCCCTTCGCTCGGCC
AAATCCTCCTTCAGCCTCCTGGCGCCCATCCGCAGCAAGGACGTCCGCAGCAGGAGTTACCTGGAGGGCA
GCCTCCTGGCCAGCGGGGCCCTGTTGGGGGCGGATGAGCTGGCCCGCTACTTCCCAGACCGGAACGTGGC
ACTCTTCGTGGCCACCTGGAACATGCAGGGCCAGAAGGAGCTCCCGCCCAGCCTGGACGAGTTCCTGCTC
CCAGCCGAGGCCGACTATGCCCAGGACCTGTATGTCATCGGGGTCCAGGAGGGCTGTTCTGACAGGCGGG
AGTGGGAGACTCGTCTGCAGGAGACGCTGGGCCCGCACTATGTGCTGCTGTCCTCGGCGGCCCACGGCGT
GCTCTACATGTCGCTCTTCATCCGCAGGGACCTCATCTGGTTCTGCTCAGAGGTGGAGTGCTCCACGGTG
ACCACACGCATCGTGTCTCAGATCAAGACCAAGGGGGCCTTGGGCATCAGCTTCACCTTTTTTGGCACTT
CCTTCCTCTTCATCACGTCCCACTTCACCTCAGGTGACGGGAAGGTGGCGGAGCGGCTGCTGGACTACAC
CAGGACTGTACAAGCCCTGGTCCTGCCCAGAAATGTGCCCGACACCAACCCCTATCGCTCCAGCGCAGCG
GACGTCACCACCCGCTTCGATGAGGTGTTCTGGTTTGGAGACTTCAACTTCCGCCTGAGTGGCGGGCGCA
CAGTCGTGGACGCCCTCCTGTGCCAGGGCCTGGTGGTGGACGTGCCGGCGCTGCTGCAGCACGACCAGCT
CATCCGGGAGATGCGGAAAGGGTCCATCTTCAAGGGCTTCCAGGAGCCGGACATCCACTTCCTCCCATCA
TACAAGTTTGACATCGGGAAGGACACGTACGACAGCACCTCCAAGCAGAGGACGCCCTCATACACGGACC
GCGTCTTGTACAGAAGCCGCCACAAGGGTGACATCTGTCCTGTGAGCTACTCTTCCTGCCCCGGGATCAA
GACGTCCGACCACCGCCCTGTGTATGGCCTCTTCCGGGTGAAAGTGAGGCCGGGGCGAGACAACATTCCG
TTGGCAGCTGGCAAATTTGATAGAGAACTGTACTTACTAGGAATTAAAAGACGGATTTCGAAGGAGATTC
AGAGGCAGCAAGCACTACAGAGTCAGAACTCCAGCACCATCGCCTCCGTTTCTTAACTGATCATAATCAG
CCATACCACATTTGTAGAGGTTTTACTTGCTTTAAAAAACCTCCCACACCTCCCCCTGAACCTGAAACAT
AAAATGAATGCAATTGTTGTTGTTAACTTGTTTATTGCAGCTTATAATGGTTACAAATAAAGCAATAGCA
TCACAAATTTCACAAATAAAGCATTTTTTTCACTGCATTCTAGTTGTGGTTTGTCCAAACTCATCAATGT
ATCTTAAGGCGTAAATTGTAAGCGTTAATATTTTGTTAAAATTCGCGTTAAATTTTTGTTAAATCAGCTC
ATTTTTTAACCAATAGGCCGAAATCGGCAAAATCCCTTATAAATCAAAAGAATAGACCGAGATAGGGT
[37 nt withheld, positions 3849-3885]
AAAGAACGTGGACTCCAACGTCAAAGG
[49 nt withheld, positions 3913-3961]
T
[91 nt withheld, positions 3963-4053]
G
[124 nt withheld, positions 4055-4178]
CAGGTGGCACTTTTCGGGGAAATGTGCGCGGAACCCCTATTTGTTTATTTTTCTAAATACATTCAAATAT
GTATCCGCTCATGAGACAATAACCCTGATAAATGCTTCAATAATATTGAAAAAGGAAGAGTCCTGAGGCG
GAAAGAACCAGCTGTGGAATGTGTGTCAGTTAGGGTGTGGAAAGTCCCCAGGCTCCCCAGCAGGCAGAAG
TATGCAAAGCATGCATCTCAATTAGTCAGCAACCAGGTGTGGAAAGTCCCCAGGCTCCCCAGCAGGCAGA
AGTATGCAAAGCATGCATCTCAATTAGTCAGCAACCATAGTCCCGCCCCTAACTCCGCCCATCCCGCCCC
TAACTCCGCCCAGTTCCGCCCATTCTCCGCCCCATGGCTGACTAATTTTTTTTATTTATGCAGAGGCCGA
GGCCGCCTCGGCCTCTGAGCTATTCCAGAAGTAGTGAGGAGGCTTTTTTGGAGGCCTAGGCTTTTGCAAA
GATCGATCAAGAGACAGGATGAGGATCGTTTCGCATGATTGAACAAGATGGATTGCACGCAGGTTCTCCG
GCCGCTTGGGTGGAGAGGCTATTCGGCTATGACTGGGCACAACAGACAATCGGCTGCTCTGATGCCGCCG
TGTTCCGGCTGTCAGCGCAGGGGCGCCCGGTTCTTTTTGTCAAGACCGACCTGTCCGGTGCCCTGAATGA
ACTGCAAGACGAGGCAGCGCGGCTATCGTGGCTGGCCACGACGGGCGTTCCTTGCGCAGCTGTGCTCGAC
GTTGTCACTGAAGCGGGAAGGGACTGGCTGCTATTGGGCGAAGTGCCGGGGCAGGATCTCCTGTCATCTC
ACCTTGCTCCTGCCGAGAAAGTATCCATCATGGCTGATGCAATGCGGCGGCTGCATACGCTTGATCCGGC
TACCTGCCCATTCGACCACCAAGCGAAACATCGCATCGAGCGAGCACGTACTCGGATGGAAGCCGGTCTT
GTCGATCAGGATGATCTGGACGAAGAGCATCAGGGGCTCGCGCCAGCCGAACTGTTCGCCAGGCTCAAGG
CGAGCATGCCCGACGGCGAGGATCTCGTCGTGACCCATGGCGATGCCTGCTTGCCGAATATCATGGTGGA
AAATGGCCGCTTTTCTGGATTCATCGACTGTGGCCGGCTGGGTGTGGCGGACCGCTATCAGGACATAGCG
TTGGCTACCCGTGATATTGCTGAAGAGCTTGGCGGCGAATGGGCTGACCGCTTCCTCGTGCTTTACGGTA
TCGCCGCTCCCGATTCGCAGCGCATCGCCTTCTATCGCCTTCTTGACGAGTTCTTCTGAGCGGGACTCTG
GGGTTCGAAATGACCGACCAAGCGACGCCCAACCTGCCATCACGAGATTTCGATTCCACCGCCGCCTTCT
ATGAAAGGTTGGGCTTCGGAATCGTTTTCCGGGACGCCGGCTGGATGATCCTCCAGCGCGGGGATCTCAT
GCTGGAGTTCTTCGCCCACCCTAGGGGGAGGCTAACTGAAACACGGAAGGAGACAATACCGGAAGGAACC
CGCGCTATGACGGCAATAAAAAGACAGAATAAAACGCACGGTGTTGGGTCGTTTGTTCATAAACGCGGGG
TTCGGTCCCAGGGCTGGCACTCTGTCGATACCCCACCGAGACCCCATTGGGGCCAATACGCCCGCGTTTC
TTCCTTTTCCCCACCCCACCCCCCAAGTTCGGGTGAAGGCCCAGGGCTCGCAGCCAACGTCGGGGCGGCA
GGCCCTGCCATAGCCTCAGGTTACTCATATATACTTTAGATTGATTTAAAACTTCATTTTTAATTTAAAA
GGATCTAGGTGAAGATCCTTTTTGATAATCTCATGACCAAAATCCCTTAACGTGAGTTTTCGTTCCACTG
AGCGTCAGACCCCGTAGAAAAGATCAAAGGATCTTCTTGAGATCCTTTTTTTCTGCGCGTAATCTGCTGC
TTGCAAACAAAAAAACCACCGCTACCAGCGGTGGTTTGTTTGCCGGATCAAGAGCTACCAACTCTTTTTC
CGAAGGTAACTGGCTTCAGCAGAGCGCAGATACCAAATACTGTTCTTCTAGTGTAGCCGTAGTTAGGCCA
CCACTTCAAGAACTCTGTATCACCGCCTACATACCTCGCTCTGCTAATCCTGTTACCAGTGGCTGCTGCC
AGTGGCGATAAGTCGTGTCTTACCGGGTTGGACTCAAGACGATAGTTACCGGATAAGGCGCAGCGGTCGG
GCTGAACGGGGGGTTCGTGCACACAGCCCAGCTTGGAGCGAACGACCTACACCGAACTGAGATACCTACA
GCGTGAGCTATGAGAAAGCGCCACGCTTCCCGAAGGGAGAAAGGCGGACAGGTATCCGGTAAGCGGCAGG
GTCGGAACAGGAGAGCGCACGAGGGAGCTTCCAGGGGGAAACGCCTGGTATCTTTATAGTCCTGTCGGGT
TTCGCCACCTCTGACTTGAGCGTCGATTTTTGTGATGCTCGTCAGGGGGGCGGAGCCTATGGAAAAACGC
CAGCAACGCGGCCTTTTTACGGTTCCTGGCCTTTTGCTGGCCTTTTGCTCACATGTTCTTTCCTGCGTTA
TCCCCTGATTCTGTGGATAACCGTATTACCGCCATGCAT
Features (pLannotate 1.2.2; 18 found; start..end, strand, type, name):
     61..364     +  enhancer       CMV enhancer: human cytomegalovirus immediate early enhancer
    365..568     +  promoter       CMV promoter: human cytomegalovirus (CMV) immediate early promoter
    591..634     +  misc_feature   MCS (fragment): multiple cloning site
    712..990     +  CDS            FRB*: T2098L mutant of FKBP-rapamycin binding domain of human FRAP binds synthetic ligands such as AP21967
   1057..1770    +  CDS            mVenus: mVenus is a basic (constitutively fluorescent) yellow fluorescent protein published in 2006, derived from Aequorea victoria. It is reported to be a rapidly-maturing monomer with moderate acid sensitivity.
   1771..1788    +  misc_feature   MCS (fragment): multiple cloning site
   1829..2151    +  CDS            FKBP (fragment): human FK506-binding protein FKBP12
   2191..3483    +  CDS            INPP5E (fragment): INP5E_HUMAN - Experimental evidence at protein level: Swiss-Prot protein existence level 1. Phosphatidylinositol (PtdIns) phosphatase that specifically hydrolyzes the 5-phosphate of phosphatidylinositol-3,4,5-trisphosphate (PtdIns(3,4,5)P3), phosphatidylinositol 4,5-bisphosphate (PtdIns(4,5)P2) and phosphatidylinositol 3,5-bisphosphate (PtdIns(3,5)P2) (PubMed:10764818) (By similarity). Specific for lipid substrates, inactive towards water soluble inositol phosphates (PubMed:10764818). Plays an essential role in the primary cilium by controlling ciliary growth and phosphoinositide 3-kinase (PI3
   3488..3572    +  CDS            large T antigen (fragment): large T antigen from SV40 (simian virus 40)
   3595..3716    +  polyA_signal   SV40 poly(A) signal: SV40 polyadenylation signal
   3750..4178    -  rep_origin     f1 ori (sequence partly withheld): f1 bacteriophage origin of replication; arrow indicates direction of (+) strand synthesis
   4205..4309    +  promoter       AmpR promoter: bla
   4311..4668    +  promoter       SV40 promoter: SV40 enhancer and early promoter
   4703..5497    +  CDS            NeoR/KanR: aminoglycoside phosphotransferase from Tn5; aph(3')-II (or nptII); confers resistance to neomycin, kanamycin, and G418 (Geneticin®)
   5518..5670    +  CDS            ble (fragment): BLE_KLEPN - Experimental evidence at protein level: Swiss-Prot protein existence level 1. Binding protein with a strong affinity to the bleomycin family of antibiotics. Binds to CL990; an antimitotic-antibiotic compound. From Klebsiella pneumoniae.
   5729..5776    +  polyA_signal   HSV TK poly(A) signal: herpes simplex virus thymidine kinase polyadenylation signal (Cole and Stacy, 1985)
   5867..5883    -  polyA_signal   bGH poly(A) signal (fragment): bovine growth hormone polyadenylation signal
   6105..6693    +  rep_origin     ori: high-copy-number ColE1/pMB1/pBR322/pUC origin of replication
