[The description below was written by a language model from this plasmid's Addgene catalogue record and pLannotate feature annotations shown in this document.]
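Description:
Lyn-FRB_star-P2A-mVenus-FKBP-5ptase is a mammalian expression plasmid built on the pEGFP-C1 backbone that delivers both halves of a chemically inducible dimerization system from a single transcript. It replicates in E. coli at high copy through a ColE1/pUC-type origin and also carries an f1 origin. A single NeoR/KanR gene, preceded by both a bacterial (bla-type) promoter and the SV40 early promoter and followed by the HSV TK polyadenylation signal, confers kanamycin resistance in bacteria and can confer G418 resistance in mammalian cells. Short annotated matches to ble, bGH poly(A) and SV40 large T antigen are fragments, most likely backbone remnants rather than functional parts.

The CMV enhancer and promoter drive one open reading frame terminated by the SV40 poly(A) signal. Its first part is FRB*, the T2098L mutant of the FKBP-rapamycin binding domain, which can bind synthetic rapamycin analogues. The construct name indicates an N-terminal Lyn segment, conventionally a plasma-membrane targeting motif, and a P2A self-cleaving peptide downstream of FRB*. Neither is annotated in the feature table, although unannotated gaps flank FRB* in the expected positions. After the P2A comes mVenus fused to FKBP12 and then to residues 214-644 of human INPP5E (1293 bp), the 5-phosphatase region that removes the 5-phosphate from phosphoinositides, including PtdIns(4,5)P2.

P2A-mediated separation should yield a membrane anchor and a yellow-fluorescent cytosolic phosphatase. Adding a dimerizer would then recruit the enzyme to the plasma membrane and acutely deplete PIP2. This fits the associated study of PIP2-dependent syntaxin-1a structure at the plasma membrane, although the record itself states only that the plasmid expresses the two proteins.
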