Addgene plasmid #241305: Lyn-FRB_star-P2A-mVenus-FKBP-5ptase
Purpose: Mammalian expression of Lyn-FRB_star and mVenus-FKBP-5ptase of INPP5E
Depositing lab: Justin Taraska. Depositing organization: National Heart, Lung, and Blood Institute (NHLBI). Publication: A PIP2-stabilized syntaxin-1a structure mapped with transition metal ion FRET and unnatural fluorescent amino acids at the plasma membrane. Obashi K, Strub MP, Taraska JW. Structure. Volume 34, Issue 1, 8 January 2026, Pages 45-61.e4 10.1016/j.str.2025.10.001 PubMed 41290003.
Backbone
  Vector backbone: pEGFP-C1
  Backbone manufacturer: Clonetech
  Vector type: Mammalian Expression
Growth in bacteria
  Bacterial resistance: Kanamycin, 50 μg/mL
  Growth temperature: 37°C
  Growth strain: DH5alpha
  Copy number: High Copy
Gene/Insert
  Gene/Insert name: INPP5E
  Species: H. sapiens (human)
  Insert size (bp): 1293
  Mutation: 214-644 aa
  Entrez Gene: INPP5E (a.k.a. CORS1, CPD4, JBTS1, MORMS, PPI5PIV, pharbin)
  Promoter: CMV
  Tag / fusion protein: mVenus, FKBP (N terminal on insert)
  Cloning method: Gibson Cloning
  Sequencing primers: 5′ CMV-F; 3′ SV40-pArev
Resource information
  A portion of this plasmid was derived from a plasmid made by: Addgene (#37999)
Terms and licenses: Academic/Nonprofit Terms; Industry Terms: Not Available to Industry
How to cite: Lyn-FRB_star-P2A-mVenus-FKBP-5ptase was a gift from Justin Taraska (Addgene plasmid # 241305 ; http://n2t.net/addgene:241305 ; RRID:Addgene_241305)
